>Addgene plasmid #221100 | pRS415-MET25pr | addgene full sequence | sequence record 440009 | Addgene NGS Result
TCGCGCGTTTCGGTGATGACGGTGAAAACCTCTGACACATGCAGCTCCCGGAGACGGTCACAGCTTGTCT
GTAAGCGGATGCCGGGAGCAGACAAGCCCGTCAGGGCGCGTCAGCGGGTGTTGGCGGGTGTCGGGGCTGG
CTTAACTATGCGGCATCAGAGCAGATTGTACTGAGAGTGCACCATATCGACTACGTCGTTAAGGCCGTTT
CTGACAGAGTAAAATTCTTGAGGGAACTTTCACCATTATGGGAAATGGTTCAAGAAGGTATTGACTTAAA
CTCCATCAAATGGTCAGGTCATTGAGTGTTTTTTATTTGTTGTATTTTTTTTTTTTTAGAGAAAATCCTC
CAATATATAAATTAGGAATCATAGTTTCATGATTTTCTGTTACACCTAACTTTTTGTGTGGTGCCCTCCT
CCTTGTCAATATTAATGTTAAAGTGCAATTCTTTTTCCTTATCACGTTGAGCCATTAGTATCAATTTGCT
TACCTGTATTCCTTTACATCCTCCTTTTTCTCCTTCTTGATAAATGTATGTAGATTGCGTATATAGTTTC
GTCTACCCTATGAACATATTCCATTTTGTAATTTCGTGTCGTTTCTATTATGAATTTCATTTATAAAGTT
TATGTACAAATATCATAAAAAAAGAGAATCTTTTTAAGCAAGGATTTTCTTAACTTCTTCGGCGACAGCA
TCACCGACTTCGGTGGTACTGTTGGAACCACCTAAATCACCAGTTCTGATACCTGCATCCAAAACCTTTT
TAACTGCATCTTCAATGGCCTTACCTTCTTCAGGCAAGTTCAATGACAATTTCAACATCATTGCAGCAGA
CAAGATAGTGGCGATAGGGTTGACCTTATTCTTTGGCAAATCTGGAGCAGAACCGTGGCATGGTTCGTAC
AAACCAAATGCGGTGTTCTTGTCTGGCAAAGAGGCCAAGGACGCAGATGGCAACAAACCCAAGGAACCTG
GGATAACGGAGGCTTCATCGGAGATGATATCACCAAACATGTTGCTGGTGATTATAATACCATTTAGGTG
GGTTGGGTTCTTAACTAGGATCATGGCGGCAGAATCAATCAATTGATGTTGAACCTTCAATGTAGGGAAT
TCGTTCTTGATGGTTTCCTCCACAGTTTTTCTCCATAATCTTGAAGAGGCCAAAACATTAGCTTTATCCA
AGGACCAAATAGGCAATGGTGGCTCATGTTGTAGGGCCATGAAAGCGGCCATTCTTGTGATTCTTTGCAC
TTCTGGAACGGTGTATTGTTCACTATCCCAAGCGACACCATCACCATCGTCTTCCTTTCTCTTACCAAAG
TAAATACCTCCCACTAATTCTCTGACAACAACGAAGTCAGTACCTTTAGCAAATTGTGGCTTGATTGGAG
ATAAGTCTAAAAGAGAGTCGGATGCAAAGTTACATGGTCTTAAGTTGGCGTACAATTGAAGTTCTTTACG
GATTTTTAGTAAACCTTGTTCAGGTCTAACACTACCGGTACCCCATTTAGGACCACCCACAGCACCTAAC
AAAACGGCATCAGCCTTCTTGGAGGCTTCCAGCGCCTCATCTGGAAGTGGAACACCTGTAGCATCGATAG
CAGCACCACCAATTAAATGATTTTCGAAATCGAACTTGACATTGGAACGAACATCAGAAATAGCTTTAAG
AACCTTAATGGCTTCGGCTGTGATTTCTTGACCAACGTGGTCACCTGGCAAAACGACGATCTTCTTAGGG
GCAGACATTAGAATGGTATATCCTTGAAATATATATATATATATTGCTGAAATGTAAAAGGTAAGAAAAG
TTAGAAAGTAAGACGATTGCTAACCACCTATTGGAAAAAACAATAGGTCCTTAAATAATATTGTCAACTT
CAAGTATTGTGATGCAAGCATTTAGTCATGAACGCTTCTCTATTCTATATGAAAAGCCGGTTCCGGCGCT
CTCACCTTTCCTTTTTCTCCCAATTTTTCAGTTGAAAAAGGTATATGCGTCAGGCGACCTCTGAAATTAA
CAAAAAATTTCCAGTCATCGAATTTGATTCTGTGCGATAGCGCCCCTGTGTGTTCTCGTTATGTTGAGGA
AAAAAATAATGGTTGCTAAGAGATTCGAACTCTTGCATCTTACGATACCTGAGTATTCCCACAGTTAACT
GCGGTCAAGATATTTCTTGAATCAGGCGCCTTAGACCGCTCGGCCAAACAACCAATTACTTGTTGAGAAA
TAGAGTATAATTATCCTATAAATATAACGTTTTTGAACACACATGAACAAGGAAGTACAGGACAATTGAT
TTTGAAGAGAATGTGGATTTTGATGTAATTGTTGGGATTCCATTTTTAATAAGGCAATAATATTAGGTAT
GTAGATATACTAGAAGTTCTCCTCGACCGGTCGATATGCGGTGTGAAATACCGCACAGATGCGTAAGGAG
AAAATACCGCATCAGGAAATTGTAAGCGTTAATATTTTGTTAAAATTCGCGTTAAATTTTTGTTAAATCA
GCTCATTTTTTAACCAATAGGCCGAAATCGGCAAAATCCCTTATAAATCAAAAGAATAGACCGAGATAGG
GT
[37 nt withheld, positions 2593-2629]
AAAGAACGTGGACTCCAACGTCAAAGG
[49 nt withheld, positions 2657-2705]
T
[91 nt withheld, positions 2707-2797]
G
[124 nt withheld, positions 2799-2922]
CCATTCGCCATTCAGGCTGCGCAACTGTTGGGAAGGGCGATCGGTGCGGGCCTCTTCGCTATTACGCCAG
CTGGCGAAAGGGGGATGTGCTGCAAGGCGATTAAGTTGGGTAACGCCAGGGTTTTCCCAGTCACGACGTT
GTAAAACGACGGCCAGTGAGCGCGCGTAATACGACTCACTATAGGGCGAATTGGGTACCGGCCGCAAATT
AAAGCCTTCGAGCGTCCCAAAACCTTCTCAAGCAAGGTTTTCAGTATAATGTTACATGCGTACACGCGTC
TGTACAGAAAAAAAAGAAAAATTTGAAATATAAATAACGTTCTTAATACTAACATAACTATAAAAAAATA
AATAGGGACCTAGACTTCAGGTTGTCTAACTCCTTCCTTTTCGGTTAGAGCGGATGTGGGGGGAGGGCGT
GAATGTAAGCGTGACATAACTAATTACATGACTCGAGGTCGACGGTATCGATAAGCTTGATATCGAATTC
CTGCAGCCCGGGGGATCCACTAGTTCTAGAGTATGGATGGGGGTAATAGAATTGTATCTATGTATCTGAC
GACCCTGTATTACACGAAGGAAATAGTAGATGAAAAGACAAGAGAGCAAGAAAAAGGAAAAACTTCCTTT
CTAACAGACGCTTTACTTAACCTTATATATATCTTATTTTTTTCATCGAGCGTGTTCAATTGGACAAGGT
GCCACCTTTTCGACACTTCGGTTATTATGTTACACAGTTTTCATGAGGATGGCGCCTTGACTAACTTAAT
TAGTCATTTGCCAACCACCACAGTTCCCCAATATCGACAGCTTCACGTGCCATTTGCCATTTTGCGATCA
TGTGACCTCAAGAGAAAAAGCAAAAAATAATGAGAGCTAAGGGATTCGAACCCTTGCATCCGGAGCTCCA
GCTTTTGTTCCCTTTAGTGAGGGTTAATTGCGCGCTTGGCGTAATCATGGTCATAGCTGTTTCCTGTGTG
AAATTGTTATCCGCTCACAATTCCACACAACATACGAGCCGGAAGCATAAAGTGTAAAGCCTGGGGTGCC
TAATGAGTGAGCTAACTCACATTAATTGCGTTGCGCTCACTGCCCGCTTTCCAGTCGGGAAACCTGTCGT
GCCAGCTGCATTAATGAATCGGCCAACGCGCGGGGAGAGGCGGTTTGCGTATTGGGCGCTCTTCCGCTTC
CTCGCTCACTGACTCGCTGCGCTCGGTCGTTCGGCTGCGGCGAGCGGTATCAGCTCACTCAAAGGCGGTA
ATACGGTTATCCACAGAATCAGGGGATAACGCAGGAAAGAACATGTGAGCAAAAGGCCAGCAAAAGGCCA
GGAACCGTAAAAAGGCCGCGTTGCTGGCGTTTTTCCATAGGCTCCGCCCCCCTGACGAGCATCACAAAAA
TCGACGCTCAAGTCAGAGGTGGCGAAACCCGACAGGACTATAAAGATACCAGGCGTTTCCCCCTGGAAGC
TCCCTCGTGCGCTCTCCTGTTCCGACCCTGCCGCTTACCGGATACCTGTCCGCCTTTCTCCCTTCGGGAA
GCGTGGCGCTTTCTCATAGCTCACGCTGTAGGTATCTCAGTTCGGTGTAGGTCGTTCGCTCCAAGCTGGG
CTGTGTGCACGAACCCCCCGTTCAGCCCGACCGCTGCGCCTTATCCGGTAACTATCGTCTTGAGTCCAAC
CCGGTAAGACACGACTTATCGCCACTGGCAGCAGCCACTGGTAACAGGATTAGCAGAGCGAGGTATGTAG
GCGGTGCTACAGAGTTCTTGAAGTGGTGGCCTAACTACGGCTACACTAGAAGAACAGTATTTGGTATCTG
CGCTCTGCTGAAGCCAGTTACCTTCGGAAAAAGAGTTGGTAGCTCTTGATCCGGCAAACAAACCACCGCT
GGTAGCGGTGGTTTTTTTGTTTGCAAGCAGCAGATTACGCGCAGAAAAAAAGGATCTCAAGAAGATCCTT
TGATCTTTTCTACGGGGTCTGACGCTCAGTGGAACGAAAACTCACGTTAAGGGATTTTGGTCATGAGATT
ATCAAAAAGGATCTTCACCTAGATCCTTTTAAATTAAAAATGAAGTTTTAAATCAATCTAAAGTATATAT
GAGTAAACTTGGTCTGACAGTTACCAATGCTTAATCAGTGAGGCACCTATCTCAGCGATCTGTCTATTTC
GTTCATCCATAGTTGCCTGACTCCCCGTCGTGTAGATAACTACGATACGGGAGGGCTTACCATCTGGCCC
CAGTGCTGCAATGATACCGCGAGACCCACGCTCACCGGCTCCAGATTTATCAGCAATAAACCAGCCAGCC
GGAAGGGCCGAGCGCAGAAGTGGTCCTGCAACTTTATCCGCCTCCATCCAGTCTATTAATTGTTGCCGGG
AAGCTAGAGTAAGTAGTTCGCCAGTTAATAGTTTGCGCAACGTTGTTGCCATTGCTACAGGCATCGTGGT
GTCACGCTCGTCGTTTGGTATGGCTTCATTCAGCTCCGGTTCCCAACGATCAAGGCGAGTTACATGATCC
CCCATGTTGTGCAAAAAAGCGGTTAGCTCCTTCGGTCCTCCGATCGTTGTCAGAAGTAAGTTGGCCGCAG
TGTTATCACTCATGGTTATGGCAGCACTGCATAATTCTCTTACTGTCATGCCATCCGTAAGATGCTTTTC
TGTGACTGGTGAGTACTCAACCAAGTCATTCTGAGAATAGTGTATGCGGCGACCGAGTTGCTCTTGCCCG
GCGTCAATACGGGATAATACCGCGCCACATAGCAGAACTTTAAAAGTGCTCATCATTGGAAAACGTTCTT
CGGGGCGAAAACTCTCAAGGATCTTACCGCTGTTGAGATCCAGTTCGATGTAACCCACTCGTGCACCCAA
CTGATCTTCAGCATCTTTTACTTTCACCAGCGTTTCTGGGTGAGCAAAAACAGGAAGGCAAAATGCCGCA
AAAAAGGGAATAAGGGCGACACGGAAATGTTGAATACTCATACTCTTCCTTTTTCAATATTATTGAAGCA
TTTATCAGGGTTATTGTCTCATGAGCGGATACATATTTGAATGTATTTAGAAAAATAAACAAATAGGGGT
TCCGCGCACATTTCCCCGAAAAGTGCCACCTGGGTCCTTTTCATCACGTGCTATAAAAATAATTATAATT
TAAATTTTTTAATATAAATATATAAATTAAAAATAGAAAGTAAAAAAAGAAATTAAAGAAAAAATAGTTT
TTGTTTTCCGAAGATGTAAAAGACTCTAGGGGGATCGCCAACAAATACTACCTTTTATCTTGCTCTTCCT
GCTCTCAGGTATTAATGCCGAATTGTTTCATCTTGTCTGTGTAGAAGACCACACACGAAAATCCTGTGAT
TTTACATTTTACTTATCGTTAATCGAATGTATATCTATTTAATCTGCTTTTCTTGTCTAATAAATATATA
TGTAAAGTACGCTTTTTGTTGAAATTTTTTAAACCTTTGTTTATTTTTTTTTCTTCATTCCGTAACTCTT
CTACCTTCTTTATTTACTTTCTAAAATCCAAATACAAAACATAAAAATAAATAAACACAGAGTAAATTCC
CAAATTATTCCATCATTAAAAGATACGAGGCGCGTGTAAGTTACAGGCAAGCGATCCGTCCTAAGAAACC
ATTATTATCATGACATTAACCTATAAAAATAGGCGTATCACGAGGCCCTTTCGTC
Features (pLannotate 1.2.2; 22 found; start..end, strand, type, name):
    137..187     +  misc_feature   bom (fragment): basis of mobility region from pBR322
    186..302     +  CDS            NFS1 (fragment): NFS1_YEAST - Also known as SPL1 From Saccharomyces cerevisiae (strain ATCC 204508 / S288c) (Baker's yeast).
    664..1758    -  CDS            LEU2: 3-isopropylmalate dehydrogenase, required for leucine biosynthesis; S. cerevisiae LEU2; yeast auxotrophic marker
   1759..2166    -  promoter       LEU2 promoter: S. cerevisiae LEU2
   2306..2383    -  CDS            YO192_YEAST (fragment): Experimental evidence at protein level: Swiss-Prot protein existence level 1. From Saccharomyces cerevisiae (strain ATCC 204508 / S288c) (Baker's yeast).
   2414..2466    +  misc_feature   bom (fragment): basis of mobility region from pBR322
   2494..2922    -  rep_origin     f1 ori (sequence partly withheld): f1 bacteriophage origin of replication; arrow indicates direction of (+) strand synthesis
   2926..3081    -  CDS            lacZα (fragment): LacZα fragment of β-galactosidase; lacZ fragment
   3089..3107    +  promoter       T7 promoter: promoter for bacteriophage T7 RNA polymerase
   3126..3373    -  terminator     CYC1 terminator: S. cerevisiae CYC1; transcription terminator for CYC1
   3374..3443    -  misc_feature   MCS (fragment): pBluescript multiple cloning site
   3443..3792    -  promoter       MET17 promoter: S. cerevisiae MET17; expression is repressed by methionine; MET15; MET25
   3843..3861    -  promoter       T3 promoter: promoter for bacteriophage T3 RNA polymerase
   3906..3922    -  protein_bind   lac operator: The lac repressor binds to the lac operator to inhibit transcription in E. coli. This inhibition can be relieved by adding lactose or isopropyl-β-D-thiogalactopyranoside (IPTG). lac repressor encoded by lacI
   3930..3960    -  promoter       lac promoter: promoter for the E. coli lac operon
   3975..3996    -  protein_bind   CAP binding site: CAP binding activates transcription in the presence of cAMP. E. coli catabolite activator protein
   4009..4101    -  CDS            lacI (fragment): lac repressor; lacI; The lac repressor binds to the lac operator to inhibit transcription in E. coli. This inhibition can be relieved by adding lactose or isopropyl-β-D-thiogalactopyranoside (IPTG).
   4284..4872    -  rep_origin     ori: high-copy-number ColE1/pMB1/pBR322/pUC origin of replication
   5043..5903    -  CDS            AmpR: β-lactamase; bla; confers resistance to ampicillin, carbenicillin, and related antibiotics
   5904..6008    -  promoter       AmpR promoter: bla
   6045..6548    +  misc_feature   CEN/ARS: S. cerevisiae CEN6 centromere fused to an autonomously replicating sequence
   6617..35      +  CDS            rop (fragment) (across the origin): Rop protein, which maintains plasmids at low copy number; rop
