[The description below was written by a language model from this plasmid's Addgene catalogue record and pLannotate feature annotations shown in this document.]
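Description:
pRS415-MET25pr is an empty yeast expression backbone built on the pRS415 E. coli–S. cerevisiae shuttle vector and designed for methionine-repressible expression of a gene cloned into it. In yeast it is maintained as a centromeric plasmid through a CEN6/ARS element, which keeps it at roughly single-copy levels and gives stable segregation. It is selected by complementation of leucine auxotrophy with the LEU2 gene under its own promoter. In bacteria it replicates from a ColE1/pUC-type origin and is selected with ampicillin through the β-lactamase gene. The catalogue's "low copy" label most plausibly describes the centromeric behaviour in yeast, since the annotated bacterial origin is a high-copy type. An f1 origin is also present, a pBluescript-derived element that permits single-stranded DNA production.

The expression cassette consists of the MET25 promoter (annotated as MET17, also known as MET15), followed by a fragment of the pBluescript multiple cloning site and the CYC1 transcription terminator. No insert is present. According to the depositor, the plasmid was derived from pRS415-TEF1pr by cutting out the constitutive TEF1 promoter and replacing it with a PCR-amplified MET25 promoter flanked by SacI and XbaI sites. A coding sequence placed in the cloning site is transcribed when methionine is absent or low and repressed when it is added to the medium, so expression can be tuned or shut off. T3 and T7 promoters and lac promoter/operator and lacZα remnants flank the cassette as backbone leftovers, and the short NFS1, bom, lacI and rop fragments are likewise incidental flanking or backbone sequence. The associated work concerns fluorogen-activating protein tags for protein trafficking and colocalization studies in yeast.
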