Addgene plasmid #221100: pRS415-MET25pr
Purpose: (Empty Backbone) Methionine-repressible gene expression
Depositing lab: Allyson O’Donnell. Depositing organization: University of Pittsburgh (University, School of Medicine, and Cancer Institute). Publication: Optimization of the fluorogen-activating protein tag for quantitative protein trafficking and colocalization studies in S. cerevisiae. Oppenheimer KG, Hager NA, McAtee CK, Filiztekin E, Shang C, Warnick JA, Bruchez MP, Brodsky JL, Prosser DC, Kwiatkowski AV, O'Donnell AF. Mol Biol Cell. 2024 Jul 1;35(7):mr5. doi: 10.1091/mbc.E24-04-0174. Epub 2024 May 29. PubMed 38809589.
Backbone
  Vector backbone: pRS415
  Vector type: Yeast Expression
  Selectable markers: LEU2
Growth in bacteria
  Bacterial resistance: Ampicillin, 100 μg/mL
  Growth temperature: 37°C
  Growth strain: DH5alpha
  Copy number: Low Copy
Gene/Insert
  Gene/Insert name: None
Terms and licenses: Academic/Nonprofit Terms; Industry Terms: Not Available to Industry
Depositor comments: The TEF1 promoter from the pRS415-TEF1pr plasmid (Mumberg et al., 1995) was removed by restriction digestion and replaced with the MET25 promoter (PCR amplified from the pUG vector series) flanked by SacI and XbaI restriction sites.
How to cite: pRS415-MET25pr was a gift from Allyson O’Donnell (Addgene plasmid # 221100 ; http://n2t.net/addgene:221100 ; RRID:Addgene_221100)
